>Addgene plasmid #213374 | S1PR1-DuET | addgene full sequence | sequence record 430730 | Addgene NGS Result
GGCCCGTTTAAACCCGCTGATCAGCCTCGACTGTGCCTTCTAGTTGCCAGCCATCTGTTGTTTGCCCCTC
CCCCGTGCCTTCCTTGACCCTGGAAGGTGCCACTCCCACTGTCCTTTCCTAATAAAATGAGGAAATTGCA
TCGCATTGTCTGAGTAGGTGTCATTCTATTCTGGGGGGTGGGGTGGGGCAGGACAGCAAGGGGGAGGATT
GGGAAGACAATAGCAGGCATGCTGGGGATGCGGTGGGCTCTATGGCTTCTGAGGCGGAAAGAACCAGCTG
GGGCTCTAGGGGGTATCCCC
[124 nt withheld, positions 301-424]
C
[91 nt withheld, positions 426-516]
A
[49 nt withheld, positions 518-566]
CCTTTGACGTTGGAGTCCACGTTCTTT
[37 nt withheld, positions 594-630]
ACCCTATCTCGGTCTATTCTTTTGATTTATAAGGGATTTTGCCGATTTCGGCCTATTGGTTAAAAAATGA
GCTGATTTAACAAAAATTTAACGCGAATTAATTCTGTGGAATGTGTGTCAGTTAGGGTGTGGAAAGTCCC
CAGGCTCCCCAGCAGGCAGAAGTATGCAAAGCATGCATCTCAATTAGTCAGCAACCAGGTGTGGAAAGTC
CCCAGGCTCCCCAGCAGGCAGAAGTATGCAAAGCATGCATCTCAATTAGTCAGCAACCATAGTCCCGCCC
CTAACTCCGCCCATCCCGCCCCTAACTCCGCCCAGTTCCGCCCATTCTCCGCCCCATGGCTGACTAATTT
TTTTTATTTATGCAGAGGCCGAGGCCGCCTCTGCCTCTGAGCTATTCCAGAAGTAGTGAGGAGGCTTTTT
TGGAGGCCTAGGCTTTTGCAAAAAGCTCCCGGGAGCTTGTATATCCATTTTCGGATCTGATCAAGAGACA
GGATGAGGATCGTTTCGCATGATTGAACAAGATGGATTGCACGCAGGTTCTCCGGCCGCTTGGGTGGAGA
GGCTATTCGGCTATGACTGGGCACAACAGACAATCGGCTGCTCTGATGCCGCCGTGTTCCGGCTGTCAGC
GCAGGGGCGCCCGGTTCTTTTTGTCAAGACCGACCTGTCCGGTGCCCTGAATGAACTGCAGGACGAGGCA
GCGCGGCTATCGTGGCTGGCCACGACGGGCGTTCCTTGCGCAGCTGTGCTCGACGTTGTCACTGAAGCGG
GAAGGGACTGGCTGCTATTGGGCGAAGTGCCGGGGCAGGATCTCCTGTCATCTCACCTTGCTCCTGCCGA
GAAAGTATCCATCATGGCTGATGCAATGCGGCGGCTGCATACGCTTGATCCGGCTACCTGCCCATTCGAC
CACCAAGCGAAACATCGCATCGAGCGAGCACGTACTCGGATGGAAGCCGGTCTTGTCGATCAGGATGATC
TGGACGAAGAGCATCAGGGGCTCGCGCCAGCCGAACTGTTCGCCAGGCTCAAGGCGCGCATGCCCGACGG
CGAGGATCTCGTCGTGACCCATGGCGATGCCTGCTTGCCGAATATCATGGTGGAAAATGGCCGCTTTTCT
GGATTCATCGACTGTGGCCGGCTGGGTGTGGCGGACCGCTATCAGGACATAGCGTTGGCTACCCGTGATA
TTGCTGAAGAGCTTGGCGGCGAATGGGCTGACCGCTTCCTCGTGCTTTACGGTATCGCCGCTCCCGATTC
GCAGCGCATCGCCTTCTATCGCCTTCTTGACGAGTTCTTCTGAGCGGGACTCTGGGGTTCGAAATGACCG
ACCAAGCGACGCCCAACCTGCCATCACGAGATTTCGATTCCACCGCCGCCTTCTATGAAAGGTTGGGCTT
CGGAATCGTTTTCCGGGACGCCGGCTGGATGATCCTCCAGCGCGGGGATCTCATGCTGGAGTTCTTCGCC
CACCCCAACTTGTTTATTGCAGCTTATAATGGTTACAAATAAAGCAATAGCATCACAAATTTCACAAATA
AAGCATTTTTTTCACTGCATTCTAGTTGTGGTTTGTCCAAACTCATCAATGTATCTTATCATGTCTGTAT
ACCGTCGACCTCTAGCTAGAGCTTGGCGTAATCATGGTCATAGCTGTTTCCTGTGTGAAATTGTTATCCG
CTCACAATTCCACACAACATACGAGCCGGAAGCATAAAGTGTAAAGCCTGGGGTGCCTAATGAGTGAGCT
AACTCACATTAATTGCGTTGCGCTCACTGCCCGCTTTCCAGTCGGGAAACCTGTCGTGCCAGCTGCATTA
ATGAATCGGCCAACGCGCGGGGAGAGGCGGTTTGCGTATTGGGCGCTCTTCCGCTTCCTCGCTCACTGAC
TCGCTGCGCTCGGTCGTTCGGCTGCGGCGAGCGGTATCAGCTCACTCAAAGGCGGTAATACGGTTATCCA
CAGAATCAGGGGATAACGCAGGAAAGAACATGTGAGCAAAAGGCCAGCAAAAGGCCAGGAACCGTAAAAA
GGCCGCGTTGCTGGCGTTTTTCCATAGGCTCCGCCCCCCTGACGAGCATCACAAAAATCGACGCTCAAGT
CAGAGGTGGCGAAACCCGACAGGACTATAAAGATACCAGGCGTTTCCCCCTGGAAGCTCCCTCGTGCGCT
CTCCTGTTCCGACCCTGCCGCTTACCGGATACCTGTCCGCCTTTCTCCCTTCGGGAAGCGTGGCGCTTTC
TCATAGCTCACGCTGTAGGTATCTCAGTTCGGTGTAGGTCGTTCGCTCCAAGCTGGGCTGTGTGCACGAA
CCCCCCGTTCAGCCCGACCGCTGCGCCTTATCCGGTAACTATCGTCTTGAGTCCAACCCGGTAAGACACG
ACTTATCGCCACTGGCAGCAGCCACTGGTAACAGGATTAGCAGAGCGAGGTATGTAGGCGGTGCTACAGA
GTTCTTGAAGTGGTGGCCTAACTACGGCTACACTAGAAGAACGGTATTTGGTATCTGCGCTCTGCTGAAG
CCAGTTACCTTCGGAAAAAGAGTTGGTAGCTCTTGATCCGGCAAACAAACCACCGCTGGTAGCGGTGGTT
TTTTTGTTTGCAAGCAGCAGATTACGCGCAGAAAAAAAGGATCTCAAGAAGATCCTTTGATCTTTTCTAC
GGGGTCTGACGCTCAGTGGAACGAAAACTCACGTTAAGGGATTTTGGTCATGAGATTATCAAAAAGGATC
TTCACCTAGATCCTTTTAAATTAAAAATGAAGTTTTAAATCAATCTAAAGTATATATGAGTAAACTTGGT
CTGACAGTTACCAATGCTTAATCAGTGAGGCACCTATCTCAGCGATCTGTCTATTTCGTTCATCCATAGT
TGCCTGACTCCCCGTCGTGTAGATAACTACGATACGGGAGGGCTTACCATCTGGCCCCAGTGCTGCAATG
ATACCGCGAGACCCACGCTCACCGGCTCCAGATTTATCAGCAATAAACCAGCCAGCCGGAAGGGCCGAGC
GCAGAAGTGGTCCTGCAACTTTATCCGCCTCCATCCAGTCTATTAATTGTTGCCGGGAAGCTAGAGTAAG
TAGTTCGCCAGTTAATAGTTTGCGCAACGTTGTTGCCATTGCTACAGGCATCGTGGTGTCACGCTCGTCG
TTTGGTATGGCTTCATTCAGCTCCGGTTCCCAACGATCAAGGCGAGTTACATGATCCCCCATGTTGTGCA
AAAAAGCGGTTAGCTCCTTCGGTCCTCCGATCGTTGTCAGAAGTAAGTTGGCCGCAGTGTTATCACTCAT
GGTTATGGCAGCACTGCATAATTCTCTTACTGTCATGCCATCCGTAAGATGCTTTTCTGTGACTGGTGAG
TACTCAACCAAGTCATTCTGAGAATAGTGTATGCGGCGACCGAGTTGCTCTTGCCCGGCGTCAATACGGG
ATAATACCGCGCCACATAGCAGAACTTTAAAAGTGCTCATCATTGGAAAACGTTCTTCGGGGCGAAAACT
CTCAAGGATCTTACCGCTGTTGAGATCCAGTTCGATGTAACCCACTCGTGCACCCAACTGATCTTCAGCA
TCTTTTACTTTCACCAGCGTTTCTGGGTGAGCAAAAACAGGAAGGCAAAATGCCGCAAAAAAGGGAATAA
GGGCGACACGGAAATGTTGAATACTCATACTCTTCCTTTTTCAATATTATTGAAGCATTTATCAGGGTTA
TTGTCTCATGAGCGGATACATATTTGAATGTATTTAGAAAAATAAACAAATAGGGGTTCCGCGCACATTT
CCCCGAAAAGTGCCACCTGACGTCGACGGATCGGGAGATCTCCCGATCCCCTATGGTGCACTCTCAGTAC
AATCTGCTCTGATGCCGCATAGTTAAGCCAGTATCTGCTCCCTGCTTGTGTGTTGGAGGTCGCTGAGTAG
TGCGCGAGCAAAATTTAAGCTACAACAAGGCAAGGCTTGACCGACATTTGCATGAAGAATCTGCTTAGGG
TTAGGCGTTTTGCGCTGCTTCGCGATGTACGGGCCAGATATACGCGTTGACATTGATTATTGACTAGTTA
TTAATAGTAATCAATTACGGGGTCATTAGTTCATAGCCCATATATGGAGTTCCGCGTTACATAACTTACG
GTAAATGGCCCGCCTGGCTGACCGCCCAACGACCCCCGCCCATTGACGTCAATAATGACGTATGTTCCCA
TAGTAACGCCAATAGGGACTTTCCATTGACGTCAATGGGTGGAGTATTTACGGTAAACTGCCCACTTGGC
AGTACATCAAGTGTATCATATGCCAAGTACGCCCCCTATTGACGTCAATGACGGTAAATGGCCCGCCTGG
CATTATGCCCAGTACATGACCTTATGGGACTTTCCTACTTGGCAGTACATCTACGTATTAGTCATCGCTA
TTACCATGGTGATGCGGTTTTGGCAGTACATCAATGGGCGTGGATAGCGGTTTGACTCACGGGGATTTCC
AAGTCTCCACCCCATTGACGTCAATGGGAGTTTGTTTTGGCACCAAAATCAACGGGACTTTCCAAAATGT
CGTAACAACTCCGCCCCATTGACGCAAATGGGCGGTAGGCGTGTACGGTGGGAGGTCTATATAAGCAGAG
CTCTCTGGCTAACTAGAGAACCCACTGCTTACTGGCTTATCGAAATTAATACGACTCACTATAGGGAGAC
CCAAGCTGGCTAGCGTTTAAACTTAAGCTTAGCGCCACCATGAAGACGATCATCGCCCTGAGCTACATCT
TCTGCCTGGTATTCGCCGACTACAAGGACGATGATGACGCCAGCATCGATATGGGACCAACATCAGTCCC
ATTGGTTAAAGCCCATCGAAGCTCCGTGAGCGACTACGTGAACTACGACATCATCGTGAGGCACTATAAC
TATACCGGAAAGCTCAACATATCCGCCGATAAAGAGAATAGTATTAAACTGACCTCTGTCGTCTTCATAC
TGATCTGTTGTTTCATCATTCTCGAAAACATTTTCGTGCTCCTTACCATCTGGAAAACCAAAAAGTTCCA
CAGACCTATGTACTATTTTATCGGAAATCTGGCCCTGTCTGACTTGTTGGCCGGGGTGGCCTATACTGCA
AACTTGCTGCTCTCAGGCGCCACTACATACAAACTCACGCCCGCTCAGTGGTTTCTGAGGGAGGGCTCCA
TGTTTGTGGCGCTGAGCGCTAGCGTGTTCAGCCTGCTGGCTATAGCCATCGAACGATACATTACTATGCT
GAAGATGAAGCTGCACAATGGCTCTAACAATTTTAGGCTCTTTCTCCTTATATCCGCGTGCTGGGTGATT
TCTCTGATTCTCGGGGGGCTGCCCATCATGGGGTGGAATTGCATCTCTGCTCTGTCATCATGCTCCACTG
TGCTTCCCCTGTATCATAAGCACTATATATTGTTTTGTACCACTGTTTTCACCCTCTTGCTGCTCAGCAT
TGTGATTCTCTACTGCCGCATATACTCCTTGGTCCGGACAAGATCCAGGCGCCTGACGTTCCGGAAAAAC
ATCTCTAAGGCGTCTAGATCATCCGAGAAAAGCCTGGCGCTCCTGAAGACCGTCATCATCGTGTTGAGCG
TCTTTATCGCTTGCTGGGCCCCCCTGTTTATCTTGCTCCTGCTGGATGTAGGGTGTAAAGTGAAGACGTG
CGATATCCTGTTCCGGGCCGAGTATTTTCTTGTCCTGGCAGTCCTGAACTCCGGCACTAATCCTATCATT
TATACCCTGACCAATAAAGAAATGCGCCGCGCCTTCATCAGGATTATGAGCTGCTGTAAGTGTCCCTCCG
GAGACTCTGCTGGCAAATTTAAGCGGCCAATCATAGCCGGCATGGAGTTCTCCAGATCTAAATCCGACAA
TAGCTCACACCCTCAGAAAGATGAAGGCGACAATCCTGAAACAATTATGAGTAGTGGTAATGTGAATAGC
TCAAGCATCGATACCGGTGGACGCACCGGTGAATTCGATGAGGCCAGCACCACCGTGTCTAAGACCGAGA
CTTCTCAGGTGGCCCCTGCCTAACTCGAGTCTAGAG
Features (pLannotate 1.2.2; 21 found; start..end, strand, type, name):
     31..255     +  polyA_signal   bGH poly(A) signal: bovine growth hormone polyadenylation signal
    259..280     +  promoter       SV40 promoter (fragment): SV40 enhancer and early promoter
    301..729     +  rep_origin     f1 ori (sequence partly withheld): f1 bacteriophage origin of replication; arrow indicates direction of (+) strand synthesis
    743..1072    +  promoter       SV40 promoter: SV40 enhancer and early promoter
   1139..1930    +  CDS            neo: KKA2_KLEPN - Also known as kan, nptII. Experimental evidence at protein level: Swiss-Prot protein existence level 1. Resistance to kanamycin, neomycin, paromomycin, ribostamycin, butirosin and gentamicin B. From Klebsiella pneumoniae.
   1954..2112    +  CDS            ble (fragment): BLE_KLEPN - Experimental evidence at protein level: Swiss-Prot protein existence level 1. Binding protein with a strong affinity to the bleomycin family of antibiotics. Binds to CL990; an antimitotic-antibiotic compound. From Klebsiella pneumoniae.
   2107..2228    +  polyA_signal   SV40 poly(A) signal: SV40 polyadenylation signal
   2301..2317    -  protein_bind   lac operator: The lac repressor binds to the lac operator to inhibit transcription in E. coli. This inhibition can be relieved by adding lactose or isopropyl-β-D-thiogalactopyranoside (IPTG). lac repressor encoded by lacI
   2325..2355    -  promoter       lac promoter: promoter for the E. coli lac operon
   2370..2391    -  protein_bind   CAP binding site: CAP binding activates transcription in the presence of cAMP. E. coli catabolite activator protein
   2404..2496    -  CDS            lacI (fragment): lac repressor; lacI; The lac repressor binds to the lac operator to inhibit transcription in E. coli. This inhibition can be relieved by adding lactose or isopropyl-β-D-thiogalactopyranoside (IPTG).
   2679..3267    -  rep_origin     ori: high-copy-number ColE1/pMB1/pBR322/pUC origin of replication
   3438..4298    -  CDS            AmpR: β-lactamase; bla; confers resistance to ampicillin, carbenicillin, and related antibiotics
   4299..4403    -  promoter       AmpR promoter: bla
   4462..4514    -  misc_feature   bom (fragment): basis of mobility region from pBR322
   4669..5048    +  enhancer       CMV enhancer: human cytomegalovirus immediate early enhancer
   5049..5252    +  promoter       CMV promoter: human cytomegalovirus (CMV) immediate early promoter
   5248..5281    +  LTR            5' LTR (truncated) (fragment): truncated 5' long terminal repeat (LTR) from HIV-1
   5297..5315    +  promoter       T7 promoter: promoter for bacteriophage T7 RNA polymerase
   5408..5428    +  CDS            3xFLAG (fragment): three tandem FLAG® epitope tags
   5441..6586    +  CDS            S1PR1: S1PR1_HUMAN - Also known as CHEDG1, EDG1. Experimental evidence at protein level: Swiss-Prot protein existence level 1. G-protein coupled receptor for the bioactive lysosphingolipid sphingosine 1-phosphate (S1P) that seems to be coupled to the G(i) subclass of heteromeric G proteins. Signaling leads to the activation of RAC1, SRC, PTK2/FAK1 and MAP kinases. Plays an important role in cell migration, probably via its role in the reorganization of the actin cytoskeleton and the formation of lamellipodia in response to stimuli that increase the activity of the sphingosine kinase SPHK1. Required f
