[The description below was written by a language model from this plasmid's Addgene catalogue record and pLannotate feature annotations shown in this document.]
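Description:
S1PR1-DuET is a mammalian expression plasmid built on the pcDNA 3.1 (+) backbone that carries the human sphingosine-1-phosphate receptor 1 (S1PR1, also known as EDG1 or CD363), a class A GPCR of the lysophospholipid family that couples mainly to Gi-type G proteins. The sequenced plasmid is about 6.7 kb. It is propagated in E. coli through a high-copy ColE1/pUC-type origin with ampicillin selection from the AmpR (β-lactamase) cassette, and it also retains an f1 phage origin. For selection in mammalian cells, the backbone provides a neomycin/kanamycin phosphotransferase gene driven by the SV40 enhancer/early promoter and terminated by an SV40 polyadenylation signal.

The receptor open reading frame, inserted by Gibson cloning, sits downstream of the CMV immediate-early enhancer and promoter and is followed by the bovine growth hormone poly(A) signal. A T7 promoter lies between CMV and the coding sequence and would permit in vitro transcription. In the "DuET" dual-epitope-tag design, the receptor is preceded by a cleavable hemagglutinin signal peptide, intended to promote membrane insertion, and an N-terminal FLAG tag, and it ends with a C-terminal 1D4 epitope. The automated annotation picks up the FLAG sequence as a short fragment just upstream of the S1PR1 coding region, but it does not separately label the signal peptide or the 1D4 tag. These are known only from the catalogue description. Small annotated fragments such as the ble, lacI and HIV-1 LTR matches appear to be incidental backbone similarities rather than functional elements.

According to the record, the construct is optimized for expression in mammalian cells and for proteomics studies. The two terminal tags allow capture and detection of the receptor, and the associated work used it in multiplexed screening of anti-GPCR antibody selectivity.
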