Addgene plasmid #213374: S1PR1-DuET
Purpose: The DuET construct encodes the named human GPCR engineered with a cleaved hemagglutinin signal peptide, a 5' FLAG and a 3' 1D4 epitope tag optimized for expression in mammalian cells and proteomics studies.
Depositing lab: Thomas Sakmar. Depositing organization: Rockefeller University. Publication: Multiplexed selectivity screening of anti-GPCR antibodies. Dahl L, Kotliar IB, Bendes A, Dodig-Crnkovic T, Fromm S, Elofsson A, Uhlen M, Sakmar TP, Schwenk JM. Sci Adv. 2023 May 3;9(18):eadf9297. doi: 10.1126/sciadv.adf9297. Epub 2023 May 3. PubMed 37134173.
Backbone
  Vector backbone: pcDNA 3.1 (+)
  Vector type: Mammalian Expression
Growth in bacteria
  Bacterial resistance: Ampicillin, 100 μg/mL
  Growth temperature: 37°C
  Growth strain: DH5alpha
  Copy number: High Copy
Gene/Insert
  Gene/Insert name: S1PR1 (alt names: Sphingosine-1-phosphate receptor 1; CD363, D1S3362, edg-1, EDG1)
  Species: H. sapiens (human)
  Entrez Gene: S1PR1 (a.k.a. CD363, CHEDG1, D1S3362, ECGF1, EDG-1, EDG1, S1P1)
  Promoter: CMV, T7
  Tag / fusion protein: FLAG (N terminal on insert); 1D4 (C terminal on insert)
  Cloning method: Gibson Cloning
Terms and licenses: Academic/Nonprofit Terms; Industry Terms: Not Available to Industry
Depositor comments: Class: A, Family: Lysophospholipid. Ensembl ID: ENSG00000170989, Uniprot ID: P21453
How to cite: S1PR1-DuET was a gift from Thomas Sakmar (Addgene plasmid # 213374 ; http://n2t.net/addgene:213374 ; RRID:Addgene_213374)
